Addgene plasmid #35427: TALE12
Depositing lab: Feng Zhang. Depositing organization: Broad Institute. Publication: Efficient construction of sequence-specific TAL effectors for modulating mammalian transcription. Zhang F, Cong L, Lodato S, Kosuri S, Church GM, Arlotta P. Nat Biotechnol. 2011 Feb;29(2):149-53. doi: 10.1038/nbt.1775 PubMed 21248753.
Backbone
  Vector backbone: pLenti
  Backbone size w/o insert (bp): 9204
  Vector type: Mammalian Expression, Lentiviral
Growth in bacteria
  Bacterial resistance: Ampicillin, 100 μg/mL
  Growth temperature: 37°C
  Growth strain: Stbl3
  Copy number: High Copy
Gene/Insert
  Gene/Insert name: TALE12 (alt name: dTALE12)
  Species: Synthetic
  Insert size (bp): 3531
  Promoter: EF-1a
  Tag / fusion protein: EGFP (C terminal on insert)
  Cloning method: Restriction Enzyme; 5′ cloning site unknown (unknown if destroyed); 3′ cloning site EcoRI (not destroyed)
  Sequencing primers: 5′ EF1a-fwd, zTALE-F; 3′ EGFP-N, zTALE-R
Terms and licenses: Academic/Nonprofit Terms; Industry Terms: Not Available to Industry
Depositor comments: Note that though this plasmid contains the sh_ble gene, the Zhang lab has not tested whether this plasmid confers Zeocin selection.
How to cite: TALE12 was a gift from Feng Zhang (Addgene plasmid # 35427 ; http://n2t.net/addgene:35427 ; RRID:Addgene_35427)
