[The description below was written by a language model from this plasmid's Addgene catalogue record and pLannotate feature annotations shown in this document.]
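Description:
TALE12 (also called dTALE12) is a lentiviral mammalian expression plasmid built on a pLenti backbone, about 12.7 kb in total, carrying a synthetic designer TAL effector. It is propagated in E. coli through a high-copy ColE1/pUC-type origin with ampicillin selection (AmpR), and also contains an f1 origin. The transfer-vector architecture is of the HIV-1 type. A CMV enhancer/promoter drives a truncated 5' LTR, followed by the Ψ packaging signal with a gag fragment, the Rev response element for Rev-dependent export of the genomic RNA, and the cPPT/CTS. Downstream of the payload sit a WPRE, which enhances transcript expression, a second truncated LTR, and a bGH polyadenylation signal.

The payload is transcribed from the human EF-1α promoter with its intron A sequences. The roughly 3.5 kb insert contains a TAL effector coding region, which the annotation software matches to the Xanthomonas oryzae avirulence protein AvrXa10, a natural TALE, reflecting the shared scaffold and repeat domain. EGFP is recorded as a C-terminal fusion, allowing expressing cells to be identified by fluorescence. An unannotated gap lies between the TALE match and EGFP. The record does not say what this gap encodes, and it does not give the DNA target sequence of TALE12. Outside the viral cassette, an SV40/EM7 promoter pair drives the Sh ble (BleoR) gene with an SV40 poly(A) signal, but the depositor notes that Zeocin selection with this plasmid has not been tested. The associated publication concerns construction of sequence-specific TAL effectors for modulating mammalian transcription, which suggests the plasmid is used to express a custom DNA-binding TALE in mammalian cells by transfection or lentiviral delivery.
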