Features (pLannotate 1.2.2; 34 found; start..end, strand, type, name):
     31..83      -  misc_feature   bom (fragment): basis of mobility region from pBR322
    238..617     +  enhancer       CMV enhancer: human cytomegalovirus immediate early enhancer
    618..817     +  promoter       CMV promoter: human cytomegalovirus (CMV) immediate early promoter
    835..1015    +  LTR            5' LTR (truncated): truncated 5' long terminal repeat (LTR) from HIV-1
   1062..1187    +  misc_feature   HIV-1 Ψ: packaging signal of human immunodeficiency virus type 1
   1171..1534    +  CDS            HIV-1 gag (fragment): gag protein from human immunodeficiency virus 1; gag
   1680..1913    +  misc_feature   RRE: The Rev response element (RRE) of HIV-1 allows for Rev-dependent mRNA export from the nucleus to the cytoplasm.
   2290..2390    +  CDS            Rev (fragment): human immunodeficiency virus 1 (HIV-1) Rev protein; rev; enhances nuclear export of unspliced and incompletely spliced viral mRNAs
   2440..2557    +  misc_feature   cPPT/CTS: central polypurine tract and central termination sequence of HIV-1
   2609..2675    +  CDS            small t antigen (fragment): SV40 (simian virus 40) small t antigen
   2701..2912    +  promoter       EF-1α core promoter: core promoter for human elongation factor EF-1α
   2913..3021    +  intron         EF-1α intron A (fragment): intron upstream of the start codon of human EF-1α
   3647..3850    +  intron         EF-1α intron A: truncated intron upstream of the start codon of human EF-1α
   3869..6430    +  CDS            avrXa10 (fragment): AVX10_XANOO - Experimental evidence at protein level: Swiss-Prot protein existence level 1. Avirulence protein. Induces the hypersensitive response (HR)in rice plants carrying the resistance gene Xa10. Activity depends on the presence of the core repeat domains; replacement with repeat domains from other proteins (AvrBs3 of X.euvesicatoria (AC P14727) or AvrXa7 of this organism) does not elicit the HR. Probably acts as a transcription factor in its host plant (rice) to induce plant resistance or disease. From Xanthomonas oryzae pv. oryzae.
   6686..7402    +  CDS            EGFP: the original enhanced GFP (Yang et al., 1996) mammalian codon-optimized
   7403..7427    +  misc_feature   MCS (fragment): pBluescript multiple cloning site
   7427..8015    +  misc_feature   WPRE: woodchuck hepatitis virus posttranscriptional regulatory element
   7952..8533    +  CDS            nef (fragment): NEF_HV1H2 - Experimental evidence at protein level: Swiss-Prot protein existence level 1. Extracellular Nef protein targets CD4(+) T-lymphocytes for apoptosis by interacting with CXCR4 surface receptors. From Human immunodeficiency virus type 1 group M subtype B (isolate HXB2) (HIV-1).
   8540..8720    +  LTR            5' LTR (truncated): truncated 5' long terminal repeat (LTR) from HIV-1
   8752..8976    +  polyA_signal   bGH poly(A) signal: bovine growth hormone polyadenylation signal
   8980..9001    +  promoter       SV40 promoter (fragment): SV40 enhancer and early promoter
   9022..9450    +  rep_origin     f1 ori (sequence partly withheld): f1 bacteriophage origin of replication; arrow indicates direction of (+) strand synthesis
   9464..9793    +  promoter       SV40 promoter: SV40 enhancer and early promoter
   9841..9888    +  promoter       EM7 promoter: synthetic bacterial promoter&nbsp
   9907..10281   +  CDS            BleoR: antibiotic-binding protein; Sh ble from Streptoalloteichus hindustanus; confers resistance to bleomycin, phleomycin, and Zeocin™
  10291..10416   +  CDS            ble (fragment): BLE_KLEPN - Experimental evidence at protein level: Swiss-Prot protein existence level 1. Binding protein with a strong affinity to the bleomycin family of antibiotics. Binds to CL990; an antimitotic-antibiotic compound. From Klebsiella pneumoniae.
  10411..10532   +  polyA_signal   SV40 poly(A) signal: SV40 polyadenylation signal
  10603..10625   -  protein_bind   lac operator (fragment): The lac repressor binds to the lac operator to inhibit transcription in E. coli. This inhibition can be relieved by adding lactose or isopropyl-β-D-thiogalactopyranoside (IPTG). lac repressor encoded by lacI
  10629..10659   -  promoter       lac promoter: promoter for the E. coli lac operon
  10674..10695   -  protein_bind   CAP binding site: CAP binding activates transcription in the presence of cAMP. E. coli catabolite activator protein
  10708..10800   -  CDS            lacI (fragment): lac repressor; lacI; The lac repressor binds to the lac operator to inhibit transcription in E. coli. This inhibition can be relieved by adding lactose or isopropyl-β-D-thiogalactopyranoside (IPTG).
  10983..11571   -  rep_origin     ori: high-copy-number ColE1/pMB1/pBR322/pUC origin of replication
  11742..12602   -  CDS            AmpR: β-lactamase; bla; confers resistance to ampicillin, carbenicillin, and related antibiotics
  12603..12707   -  promoter       AmpR promoter: bla
>Addgene plasmid #35427 | TALE12 | depositor full sequence | sequence record 43326 | TALE12 sequence 12735 bps
GTCGACGGATCGGGAGATCTCCCGATCCCCTATGGTGCACTCTCAGTACAATCTGCTCTGATGCCGCATA
GTTAAGCCAGTATCTGCTCCCTGCTTGTGTGTTGGAGGTCGCTGAGTAGTGCGCGAGCAAAATTTAAGCT
ACAACAAGGCAAGGCTTGACCGACAATTGCATGAAGAATCTGCTTAGGGTTAGGCGTTTTGCGCTGCTTC
GCGATGTACGGGCCAGATATACGCGTTGACATTGATTATTGACTAGTTATTAATAGTAATCAATTACGGG
GTCATTAGTTCATAGCCCATATATGGAGTTCCGCGTTACATAACTTACGGTAAATGGCCCGCCTGGCTGA
CCGCCCAACGACCCCCGCCCATTGACGTCAATAATGACGTATGTTCCCATAGTAACGCCAATAGGGACTT
TCCATTGACGTCAATGGGTGGAGTATTTACGGTAAACTGCCCACTTGGCAGTACATCAAGTGTATCATAT
GCCAAGTACGCCCCCTATTGACGTCAATGACGGTAAATGGCCCGCCTGGCATTATGCCCAGTACATGACC
TTATGGGACTTTCCTACTTGGCAGTACATCTACGTATTAGTCATCGCTATTACCATGGTGATGCGGTTTT
GGCAGTACATCAATGGGCGTGGATAGCGGTTTGACTCACGGGGATTTCCAAGTCTCCACCCCATTGACGT
CAATGGGAGTTTGTTTTGGCACCAAAATCAACGGGACTTTCCAAAATGTCGTAACAACTCCGCCCCATTG
ACGCAAATGGGCGGTAGGCGTGTACGGTGGGAGGTCTATATAAGCAGCGCGTTTTGCCTGTACTGGGTCT
CTCTGGTTAGACCAGATCTGAGCCTGGGAGCTCTCTGGCTAACTAGGGAACCCACTGCTTAAGCCTCAAT
AAAGCTTGCCTTGAGTGCTTCAAGTAGTGTGTGCCCGTCTGTTGTGTGACTCTGGTAACTAGAGATCCCT
CAGACCCTTTTAGTCAGTGTGGAAAATCTCTAGCAGTGGCGCCCGAACAGGGACTTGAAAGCGAAAGGGA
AACCAGAGGAGCTCTCTCGACGCAGGACTCGGCTTGCTGAAGCGCGCACGGCAAGAGGCGAGGGGCGGCG
ACTGGTGAGTACGCCAAAAATTTTGACTAGCGGAGGCTAGAAGGAGAGAGATGGGTGCGAGAGCGTCAGT
ATTAAGCGGGGGAGAATTAGATCGCGATGGGAAAAAATTCGGTTAAGGCCAGGGGGAAAGAAAAAATATA
AATTAAAACATATAGTATGGGCAAGCAGGGAGCTAGAACGATTCGCAGTTAATCCTGGCCTGTTAGAAAC
ATCAGAAGGCTGTAGACAAATACTGGGACAGCTACAACCATCCCTTCAGACAGGATCAGAAGAACTTAGA
TCATTATATAATACAGTAGCAACCCTCTATTGTGTGCATCAAAGGATAGAGATAAAAGACACCAAGGAAG
CTTTAGACAAGATAGAGGAAGAGCAAAACAAAAGTAAGACCACCGCACAGCAAGCGGCCGCTGATCTTCA
GACCTGGAGGAGGAGATATGAGGGACAATTGGAGAAGTGAATTATATAAATATAAAGTAGTAAAAATTGA
ACCATTAGGAGTAGCACCCACCAAGGCAAAGAGAAGAGTGGTGCAGAGAGAAAAAAGAGCAGTGGGAATA
GGAGCTTTGTTCCTTGGGTTCTTGGGAGCAGCAGGAAGCACTATGGGCGCAGCGTCAATGACGCTGACGG
TACAGGCCAGACAATTATTGTCTGGTATAGTGCAGCAGCAGAACAATTTGCTGAGGGCTATTGAGGCGCA
ACAGCATCTGTTGCAACTCACAGTCTGGGGCATCAAGCAGCTCCAGGCAAGAATCCTGGCTGTGGAAAGA
TACCTAAAGGATCAACAGCTCCTGGGGATTTGGGGTTGCTCTGGAAAACTCATTTGCACCACTGCTGTGC
CTTGGAATGCTAGTTGGAGTAATAAATCTCTGGAACAGATTTGGAATCACACGACCTGGATGGAGTGGGA
CAGAGAAATTAACAATTACACAAGCTTAATACACTCCTTAATTGAAGAATCGCAAAACCAGCAAGAAAAG
AATGAACAAGAATTATTGGAATTAGATAAATGGGCAAGTTTGTGGAATTGGTTTAACATAACAAATTGGC
TGTGGTATATAAAATTATTCATAATGATAGTAGGAGGCTTGGTAGGTTTAAGAATAGTTTTTGCTGTACT
TTCTATAGTGAATAGAGTTAGGCAGGGATATTCACCATTATCGTTTCAGACCCACCTCCCAACCCCGAGG
GGACCCGACAGGCCCGAAGGAATAGAAGAAGAAGGTGGAGAGAGAGACAGAGACAGATCCATTCGATTAG
TGAACGGATCGGCACTGCGTGCGCCAATTCTGCAGACAAATGGCAGTATTCATCCACAATTTTAAAAGAA
AAGGGGGGATTGGGGGGTACAGTGCAGGGGAAAGAATAGTAGACATAATAGCAACAGACATACAAACTAA
AGAATTACAAAAACAAATTACAAAAATTCAAAATTTTCGGGTTTATTACAGGGACAGCAGAGATCCAGTT
TGGTTAATTAATGCAAAGATGGATAAAGTTTTAAACAGAGAGGAATCTTTGCAGCTAATGGACCTTCTAG
GTCTTGAAAGGAGTGGGAATTGGCTCCGGTGCCCGTCAGTGGGCAGAGCGCACATCGCCCACAGTCCCCG
AGAAGTTGGGGGGAGGGGTCGGCAATTGAACCGGTGCCTAGAGAAGGTGGCGCGGGGTAAACTGGGAAAG
TGATGTCGTGTACTGGCTCCGCCTTTTTCCCGAGGGTGGGGGAGAACCGTATATAAGTGCAGTAGTCGCC
GTGAACGTTCTTTTTCGCAACGGGTTTGCCGCCAGAACACAGGTAAGTGCCGTGTGTGGTTCCCGCGGGC
CTGGCCTCTTTACGGGTTATGGCCCTTGCGTGCCTTGAATTACTTCCACTGGCTGCAGTACGTGATTCTT
GATCCCGAGCTTCGGGTTGGAAGTGGGTGGGAGAGTTCGAGGCCTTGCGCTTAAGGAGCCCCTTCGCCTC
GTGCTTGAGTTGAGGCCTGGCCTGGGCGCTGGGGCCGCCGCGTGCGAATCTGGTGGCACCTTCGCGCCTG
TCTCGCTGCTTTCGATAAGTCTCTAGCCATTTAAAATTTTTGATGACCTGCTGCGACGCTTTTTTTCTGG
CAAGATAGTCTTGTAAATGCGGGCCAAGATCTGCACACTGGTATTTCGGTTTTTGGGGCCGCGGGCGGCG
ACGGGGCCCGTGCGTCCCAGCGCACATGTTCGGCGAGGCGGGGCCTGCGAGCGCGGCCACCGAGAATCGG
ACGGGGGTAGTCTCAAGCTGGCCGGCCTGCTCTGGTGCCTGGCCTCGCGCCGCCGTGTATCGCCCCGCCC
TGGGCGGCAAGGCTGGCCCGGTCGGCACCAGTTGCGTGAGCGGAAAGATGGCCGCTTCCCGGCCCTGCTG
CAGGGAGCTCAAAATGGAGGACGCGGCGCTCGGGAGAGCGGGCGGGTGAGTCACCCACACAAAGGAAAAG
GGCCTTTCCGTCCTCAGCCGTCGCTTCATGTGACTCCACGGAGTACCGGGCGCCGTCCAGGCACCTCGAT
TAGTTCTCGAGCTTTTGGAGTACGTCGTCTTTAGGTTGGGGGGAGGGGTTTTATGCGATGGAGTTTCCCC
ACACTGAGTGGGTGGAGACTGAAGTTAGGCCAGCTTGGCACTTGATGTAATTCTCCTTGGAATTTGCCCT
TTTTGAGTTTGGATCTTGGTTCATTCTCAAGCCTCAGACAGTGGTTCAAAGTTTTTTTCTTCCATTTCAG
GTGTCGTGACGTACGGCCACCATGTCGCGGACCCGGCTCCCTTCCCCACCCGCACCCAGCCCAGCGTTTT
CGGCCGACTCGTTCTCAGACCTGCTTAGGCAGTTCGACCCCTCACTGTTTAACACATCGTTGTTCGACTC
CCTTCCTCCGTTTGGGGCGCACCATACGGAGGCGGCCACCGGGGAGTGGGATGAGGTGCAGTCGGGATTG
AGAGCTGCGGATGCACCACCCCCAACCATGCGGGTGGCCGTCACCGCTGCCCGACCGCCGAGGGCGAAGC
CCGCACCAAGGCGGAGGGCAGCGCAACCGTCCGACGCAAGCCCCGCAGCGCAAGTAGATTTGAGAACTTT
GGGATATTCACAGCAGCAGCAGGAAAAGATCAAGCCCAAAGTGAGGTCGACAGTCGCGCAGCATCACGAA
GCGCTGGTGGGTCATGGGTTTACACATGCCCACATCGTAGCCTTGTCGCAGCACCCTGCAGCCCTTGGCA
CGGTCGCCGTCAAGTACCAGGACATGATTGCGGCGTTGCCGGAAGCCACACATGAGGCGATCGTCGGTGT
GGGGAAACAGTGGAGCGGAGCCCGAGCGCTTGAGGCCCTGTTGACGGTCGCGGGAGAGCTGAGAGGGCCT
CCCCTTCAGCTGGACACGGGCCAGTTGCTGAAGATCGCGAAGCGGGGAGGAGTCACGGCGGTCGAGGCGG
TGCACGCGTGGCGCAATGCGCTCACGGGAGCACCCCTCAACCTGACCCCAGAGCAGGTCGTGGCGATCGC
AAGCCACGACGGAGGAAAGCAAGCCTTGGAAACAGTACAGAGGCTGTTGCCTGTGCTGTGCCAAGCGCAC
GGACTCACCCCAGAGCAGGTCGTGGCGATCGCAAGCCACGACGGAGGAAAGCAAGCCTTGGAAACAGTAC
AGAGGCTGTTGCCTGTGCTGTGCCAAGCGCACGGCCTCACCCCAGAGCAGGTCGTGGCCATTGCCTCGAA
TGGAGGGGGCAAACAGGCGTTGGAAACCGTACAACGATTGCTGCCGGTGCTGTGCCAAGCGCACGGATTA
ACCCCAGAGCAGGTCGTGGCCATTGCCTCGAATGGAGGGGGCAAACAGGCGTTGGAAACCGTACAACGAT
TGCTGCCGGTGCTGTGCCAAGCGCACGGCTTAACCCCAGAGCAGGTCGTGGCGATCGCAAGCCACGACGG
AGGAAAGCAAGCCTTGGAAACAGTACAGAGGCTGTTGCCTGTGCTGTGCCAAGCGCACGGACTTACCCCA
GAGCAGGTCGTGGCGATCGCAAGCCACGACGGAGGAAAGCAAGCCTTGGAAACAGTACAGAGGCTGTTGC
CTGTGCTGTGCCAAGCGCACGGCCTTACCCCAGAGCAGGTCGTGGCAATCGCCTCCAACATTGGCGGGAA
ACAGGCACTCGAGACTGTCCAGCGCCTGCTTCCCGTGCTGTGCCAAGCGCACGGACTAACCCCAGAGCAG
GTCGTGGCGATCGCAAGCCACGACGGAGGAAAGCAAGCCTTGGAAACAGTACAGAGGCTGTTGCCTGTGC
TGTGCCAAGCGCACGGGCTCACCCCAGAGCAGGTCGTGGCGATCGCAAGCCACGACGGAGGAAAGCAAGC
CTTGGAAACAGTACAGAGGCTGTTGCCTGTGCTGTGCCAAGCGCACGGGCTAACCCCAGAGCAGGTCGTG
GCAATCGCGAGCAATAACGGCGGAAAACAGGCTTTGGAAACGGTGCAGAGGCTCCTTCCAGTGCTGTGCC
AAGCGCACGGCCTAACCCCAGAGCAGGTCGTGGCAATCGCGAGCAATAACGGCGGAAAACAGGCTTTGGA
AACGGTGCAGAGGCTCCTTCCAGTGCTGTGCCAAGCGCACGGGTTAACCCCAGAGCAGGTCGTGGCGATC
GCAAGCCACGACGGAGGAAAGCAAGCCTTGGAAACAGTACAGAGGCTGTTGCCTGTGCTGTGCCAAGCGC
ACGGACTCACGCCTGAGCAGGTAGTGGCTATTGCATCCAATATCGGGGGCAGACCCGCACTGGAGTCAAT
CGTGGCCCAGCTTTCGAGGCCGGACCCCGCGCTGGCCGCACTCACTAATGATCATCTTGTAGCGCTGGCC
TGCCTCGGCGGACGACCCGCCTTGGATGCGGTGAAGAAGGGGCTCCCGCACGCGCCTGCATTGATTAAGC
GGACCAACAGAAGGATTCCCGAGAGGACATCACATCGAGTGGCAGATCACGCGCAAGTGGTCCGCGTGCT
CGGATTCTTCCAGTGTCACTCCCACCCCGCACAAGCGTTCGATGACGCCATGACTCAATTTGGTATGTCG
AGACACGGACTGCTGCAGCTCTTTCGTAGAGTCGGTGTCACAGAACTCGAGGCCCGCTCGGGCACACTGC
CTCCCGCCTCCCAGCGGTGGGACAGGATTCTCCAAGCGAGCGGTATGAAACGCGCGAAGCCTTCACCTAC
GTCAACTCAGACACCTGACCAGGCGAGCCTTCATGCGTTCGCAGACTCGCTGGAGAGGGATTTGGACGCG
CCCTCGCCCATGCATGAAGGGGACCAAACTCGCGCGTCAGCTAGCCCCAAGAAGAAGAGAAAGGTGGAGG
CCAGCGGTTCCGGACGGGCTGACGCATTGGACGATTTTGATCTGGATATGCTGGGAAGTGACGCCCTCGA
TGATTTTGACCTTGACATGCTTGGTTCGGATGCCCTTGATGACTTTGACCTCGACATGCTCGGCAGTGAC
GCCCTTGATGATTTCGACCTGGACATGCTGATTAACTCTAGAGGCAGTGGAGAGGGCAGAGGAAGTCTGC
TAACATGCGGTGACGTCGAGGAGAATCCTGGCCCAGTGAGCAAGGGCGAGGAGCTGTTCACCGGGGTGGT
GCCCATCCTGGTCGAGCTGGACGGCGACGTAAACGGCCACAAGTTCAGCGTGTCCGGCGAGGGCGAGGGC
GATGCCACCTACGGCAAGCTGACCCTGAAGTTCATCTGCACCACCGGCAAGCTGCCCGTGCCCTGGCCCA
CCCTCGTGACCACCCTGACCTACGGCGTGCAGTGCTTCAGCCGCTACCCCGACCACATGAAGCAGCACGA
CTTCTTCAAGTCCGCCATGCCCGAAGGCTACGTCCAGGAGCGCACCATCTTCTTCAAGGACGACGGCAAC
TACAAGACCCGCGCCGAGGTGAAGTTCGAGGGCGACACCCTGGTGAACCGCATCGAGCTGAAGGGCATCG
ACTTCAAGGAGGACGGCAACATCCTGGGGCACAAGCTGGAGTACAACTACAACAGCCACAACGTCTATAT
CATGGCCGACAAGCAGAAGAACGGCATCAAGGTGAACTTCAAGATCCGCCACAACATCGAGGACGGCAGC
GTGCAGCTCGCCGACCACTACCAGCAGAACACCCCCATCGGCGACGGCCCCGTGCTGCTGCCCGACAACC
ACTACCTGAGCACCCAGTCCGCCCTGAGCAAAGACCCCAACGAGAAGCGCGATCACATGGTCCTGCTGGA
GTTCGTGACCGCCGCCGGGATCACTCTCGGCATGGACGAGCTGTACAAGTAAGAATTCGATATCAAGCTT
ATCGATAATCAACCTCTGGATTACAAAATTTGTGAAAGATTGACTGGTATTCTTAACTATGTTGCTCCTT
TTACGCTATGTGGATACGCTGCTTTAATGCCTTTGTATCATGCTATTGCTTCCCGTATGGCTTTCATTTT
CTCCTCCTTGTATAAATCCTGGTTGCTGTCTCTTTATGAGGAGTTGTGGCCCGTTGTCAGGCAACGTGGC
GTGGTGTGCACTGTGTTTGCTGACGCAACCCCCACTGGTTGGGGCATTGCCACCACCTGTCAGCTCCTTT
CCGGGACTTTCGCTTTCCCCCTCCCTATTGCCACGGCGGAACTCATCGCCGCCTGCCTTGCCCGCTGCTG
GACAGGGGCTCGGCTGTTGGGCACTGACAATTCCGTGGTGTTGTCGGGGAAATCATCGTCCTTTCCTTGG
CTGCTCGCCTGTGTTGCCACCTGGATTCTGCGCGGGACGTCCTTCTGCTACGTCCCTTCGGCCCTCAATC
CAGCGGACCTTCCTTCCCGCGGCCTGCTGCCGGCTCTGCGGCCTCTTCCGCGTCTTCGCCTTCGCCCTCA
GACGAGTCGGATCTCCCTTTGGGCCGCCTCCCCGCATCGATACCGTCGACCTCGAGACCTAGAAAAACAT
GGAGCAATCACAAGTAGCAATACAGCAGCTACCAATGCTGATTGTGCCTGGCTAGAAGCACAAGAGGAGG
AGGAGGTGGGTTTTCCAGTCACACCTCAGGTACCTTTAAGACCAATGACTTACAAGGCAGCTGTAGATCT
TAGCCACTTTTTAAAAGAAAAGGGGGGACTGGAAGGGCTAATTCACTCCCAACGAAGACAAGATATCCTT
GATCTGTGGATCTACCACACACAAGGCTACTTCCCTGATTGGCAGAACTACACACCAGGGCCAGGGATCA
GATATCCACTGACCTTTGGATGGTGCTACAAGCTAGTACCAGTTGAGCAAGAGAAGGTAGAAGAAGCCAA
TGAAGGAGAGAACACCCGCTTGTTACACCCTGTGAGCCTGCATGGGATGGATGACCCGGAGAGAGAAGTA
TTAGAGTGGAGGTTTGACAGCCGCCTAGCATTTCATCACATGGCCCGAGAGCTGCATCCGGACTGTACTG
GGTCTCTCTGGTTAGACCAGATCTGAGCCTGGGAGCTCTCTGGCTAACTAGGGAACCCACTGCTTAAGCC
TCAATAAAGCTTGCCTTGAGTGCTTCAAGTAGTGTGTGCCCGTCTGTTGTGTGACTCTGGTAACTAGAGA
TCCCTCAGACCCTTTTAGTCAGTGTGGAAAATCTCTAGCAGGGCCCGTTTAAACCCGCTGATCAGCCTCG
ACTGTGCCTTCTAGTTGCCAGCCATCTGTTGTTTGCCCCTCCCCCGTGCCTTCCTTGACCCTGGAAGGTG
CCACTCCCACTGTCCTTTCCTAATAAAATGAGGAAATTGCATCGCATTGTCTGAGTAGGTGTCATTCTAT
TCTGGGGGGTGGGGTGGGGCAGGACAGCAAGGGGGAGGATTGGGAAGACAATAGCAGGCATGCTGGGGAT
GCGGTGGGCTCTATGGCTTCTGAGGCGGAAAGAACCAGCTGGGGCTCTAGGGGGTATCCCC
[124 nt withheld, positions 9022-9145]
C
[91 nt withheld, positions 9147-9237]
A
[49 nt withheld, positions 9239-9287]
CCTTTGACGTTGGAGTCCACGTTCTTT
[37 nt withheld, positions 9315-9351]
ACCCTATCTCGGTCTATTCTTTTGATTTATAAGGGATTTTGCCGATTTCGGCCTATTGGTTAAAAAATGA
GCTGATTTAACAAAAATTTAACGCGAATTAATTCTGTGGAATGTGTGTCAGTTAGGGTGTGGAAAGTCCC
CAGGCTCCCCAGCAGGCAGAAGTATGCAAAGCATGCATCTCAATTAGTCAGCAACCAGGTGTGGAAAGTC
CCCAGGCTCCCCAGCAGGCAGAAGTATGCAAAGCATGCATCTCAATTAGTCAGCAACCATAGTCCCGCCC
CTAACTCCGCCCATCCCGCCCCTAACTCCGCCCAGTTCCGCCCATTCTCCGCCCCATGGCTGACTAATTT
TTTTTATTTATGCAGAGGCCGAGGCCGCCTCTGCCTCTGAGCTATTCCAGAAGTAGTGAGGAGGCTTTTT
TGGAGGCCTAGGCTTTTGCAAAAAGCTCCCGGGAGCTTGTATATCCATTTTCGGATCTGATCAGCACGTG
TTGACAATTAATCATCGGCATAGTATATCGGCATAGTATAATACGACAAGGTGAGGAACTAAACCATGGC
CAAGTTGACCAGTGCCGTTCCGGTGCTCACCGCGCGCGACGTCGCCGGAGCGGTCGAGTTCTGGACCGAC
CGGCTCGGGTTCTCCCGGGACTTCGTGGAGGACGACTTCGCCGGTGTGGTCCGGGACGACGTGACCCTGT
TCATCAGCGCGGTCCAGGACCAGGTGGTGCCGGACAACACCCTGGCCTGGGTGTGGGTGCGCGGCCTGGA
CGAGCTGTACGCCGAGTGGTCGGAGGTCGTGTCCACGAACTTCCGGGACGCCTCCGGGCCGGCCATGACC
GAGATCGGCGAGCAGCCGTGGGGGCGGGAGTTCGCCCTGCGCGACCCGGCCGGCAACTGCGTGCACTTCG
TGGCCGAGGAGCAGGACTGACACGTGCTACGAGATTTCGATTCCACCGCCGCCTTCTATGAAAGGTTGGG
CTTCGGAATCGTTTTCCGGGACGCCGGCTGGATGATCCTCCAGCGCGGGGATCTCATGCTGGAGTTCTTC
GCCCACCCCAACTTGTTTATTGCAGCTTATAATGGTTACAAATAAAGCAATAGCATCACAAATTTCACAA
ATAAAGCATTTTTTTCACTGCATTCTAGTTGTGGTTTGTCCAAACTCATCAATGTATCTTATCATGTCTG
TATACCGTCGACCTCTAGCTAGAGCTTGGCGTAATCATGGTCATAGCTGTTTCCTGTGTGAAATTGTTAT
CCGCTCACAATTCCACACAACATACGAGCCGGAAGCATAAAGTGTAAAGCCTGGGGTGCCTAATGAGTGA
GCTAACTCACATTAATTGCGTTGCGCTCACTGCCCGCTTTCCAGTCGGGAAACCTGTCGTGCCAGCTGCA
TTAATGAATCGGCCAACGCGCGGGGAGAGGCGGTTTGCGTATTGGGCGCTCTTCCGCTTCCTCGCTCACT
GACTCGCTGCGCTCGGTCGTTCGGCTGCGGCGAGCGGTATCAGCTCACTCAAAGGCGGTAATACGGTTAT
CCACAGAATCAGGGGATAACGCAGGAAAGAACATGTGAGCAAAAGGCCAGCAAAAGGCCAGGAACCGTAA
AAAGGCCGCGTTGCTGGCGTTTTTCCATAGGCTCCGCCCCCCTGACGAGCATCACAAAAATCGACGCTCA
AGTCAGAGGTGGCGAAACCCGACAGGACTATAAAGATACCAGGCGTTTCCCCCTGGAAGCTCCCTCGTGC
GCTCTCCTGTTCCGACCCTGCCGCTTACCGGATACCTGTCCGCCTTTCTCCCTTCGGGAAGCGTGGCGCT
TTCTCATAGCTCACGCTGTAGGTATCTCAGTTCGGTGTAGGTCGTTCGCTCCAAGCTGGGCTGTGTGCAC
GAACCCCCCGTTCAGCCCGACCGCTGCGCCTTATCCGGTAACTATCGTCTTGAGTCCAACCCGGTAAGAC
ACGACTTATCGCCACTGGCAGCAGCCACTGGTAACAGGATTAGCAGAGCGAGGTATGTAGGCGGTGCTAC
AGAGTTCTTGAAGTGGTGGCCTAACTACGGCTACACTAGAAGAACAGTATTTGGTATCTGCGCTCTGCTG
AAGCCAGTTACCTTCGGAAAAAGAGTTGGTAGCTCTTGATCCGGCAAACAAACCACCGCTGGTAGCGGTG
GTTTTTTTGTTTGCAAGCAGCAGATTACGCGCAGAAAAAAAGGATCTCAAGAAGATCCTTTGATCTTTTC
TACGGGGTCTGACGCTCAGTGGAACGAAAACTCACGTTAAGGGATTTTGGTCATGAGATTATCAAAAAGG
ATCTTCACCTAGATCCTTTTAAATTAAAAATGAAGTTTTAAATCAATCTAAAGTATATATGAGTAAACTT
GGTCTGACAGTTACCAATGCTTAATCAGTGAGGCACCTATCTCAGCGATCTGTCTATTTCGTTCATCCAT
AGTTGCCTGACTCCCCGTCGTGTAGATAACTACGATACGGGAGGGCTTACCATCTGGCCCCAGTGCTGCA
ATGATACCGCGAGACCCACGCTCACCGGCTCCAGATTTATCAGCAATAAACCAGCCAGCCGGAAGGGCCG
AGCGCAGAAGTGGTCCTGCAACTTTATCCGCCTCCATCCAGTCTATTAATTGTTGCCGGGAAGCTAGAGT
AAGTAGTTCGCCAGTTAATAGTTTGCGCAACGTTGTTGCCATTGCTACAGGCATCGTGGTGTCACGCTCG
TCGTTTGGTATGGCTTCATTCAGCTCCGGTTCCCAACGATCAAGGCGAGTTACATGATCCCCCATGTTGT
GCAAAAAAGCGGTTAGCTCCTTCGGTCCTCCGATCGTTGTCAGAAGTAAGTTGGCCGCAGTGTTATCACT
CATGGTTATGGCAGCACTGCATAATTCTCTTACTGTCATGCCATCCGTAAGATGCTTTTCTGTGACTGGT
GAGTACTCAACCAAGTCATTCTGAGAATAGTGTATGCGGCGACCGAGTTGCTCTTGCCCGGCGTCAATAC
GGGATAATACCGCGCCACATAGCAGAACTTTAAAAGTGCTCATCATTGGAAAACGTTCTTCGGGGCGAAA
ACTCTCAAGGATCTTACCGCTGTTGAGATCCAGTTCGATGTAACCCACTCGTGCACCCAACTGATCTTCA
GCATCTTTTACTTTCACCAGCGTTTCTGGGTGAGCAAAAACAGGAAGGCAAAATGCCGCAAAAAAGGGAA
TAAGGGCGACACGGAAATGTTGAATACTCATACTCTTCCTTTTTCAATATTATTGAAGCATTTATCAGGG
TTATTGTCTCATGAGCGGATACATATTTGAATGTATTTAGAAAAATAAACAAATAGGGGTTCCGCGCACA
TTTCCCCGAAAAGTGCCACCTGAC
