>Addgene plasmid #35427 | TALE12 | addgene partial sequence | sequence record 44543 | EGFP-N 5'-CGTCGCCGTCCAGCTCGACCAG-3'
TCGCCCTTGCTCACTGGGCCAGGATTCTCCTCGACGTCACCGCATGTTAGCAGACTTCCTCTGCCCTCTC
CACTGCCTCTAGAGTTAATCAGCATGTCCAGGTCGAAATCATCAAGGGCGTCACTGCCGAGCATGTCGAG
GTCAAAGTCATCAAGGGCATCCGAACCAAGCATGTCAAGGTCAAAATCATCGAGGGCGTCACTTCCCAGC
ATATCCAGATCAAAATCGTCCAATGCGTCAGCCCGTCCGGAACCGCTGGCCTCCACCTTTCTCTTCTTCT
TGGGGCTAGCTGACGCGCGAGTTTGGTCCCCTTCATGCATGGGCGAGGGCGCGTCCAAATCCCTCTCCAG
CGAGTCTGCGAACGCATGAAGGCTCGCCTGGTCAGGTGTCTGAGTTGACGTAGGTGAAGGCTTCGCGCGT
TTCATACCGCTCGCTTGGAGAATCCTGTCCCACCGCTGGGAGGCGGGAGGCAGTGTGCCCGAGCGGGCCT
CGAGTTCTGTGACACCGACTCTACGAAAGAGCTGCAGCAGTCCGTGTCTCGACATACCAAATTGAGTCAT
GGCGTCATCGAACGCTTGTGCGGGGTGGGAGTGACACTGGAAGAATCCGAGCACGCGGACCACTTGCGCG
TGATCTGCCACTCGATGTGATGTCCTCTCGGGAATCCTTCTGTTGGTCCGCTTAATCAATGCAGGCGCGT
GCGGGAGCCCCTTCTTCACCGCATCCAAGGCGGGTCGTCCGCCGAGGCAGGCCAGCGCTACAAGATGATC
ATTAGTGAGTGCGGCCAGCGCGGGGTCCGGCCTCGAAAGCTGGGCCACGATTGACTCCAGTGCGGGTCTG
CCCCCGATATTGGATGCAATAGCCACTACCTGCTCAGGCGTGAGTCCGTGCGCTTGGCACAGCACAGGCA
ACAGCCTCTGTACTGTTTCCAAGGCTTGCTTT
