>Addgene plasmid #35427 | TALE12 | addgene partial sequence | sequence record 44544 | zTALE-F 5'-CTCCCCTTCAGCTGGACAC-3'
GCGATCGCAAGCCACGACGGAGGAAAGCAAGCCTTGGAAACAGTACAGAGGCTGTTGCCTGTGCTGTGCC
AAGCGCACGGACTCACCCCAGAGCAGGTCGTGGCGATCGCAAGCCACGACGGAGGAAAGCAAGCCTTGGA
AACAGTACAGAGGCTGTTGCCTGTGCTGTGCCAAGCGCACGGCCTCACCCCAGAGCAGGTCGTGGCCATT
GCCTCGAATGGAGGGGGCAAACAGGCGTTGGAAACCGTACAACGATTGCTGCCGGTGCTGTGCCAAGCGC
ACGGATTAACCCCAGAGCAGGTCGTGGCCATTGCCTCGAATGGAGGGGGCAAACAGGCGTTGGAAACCGT
ACAACGATTGCTGCCGGTGCTGTGCCAAGCGCACGGCTTAACCCCAGAGCAGGTCGTGGCGATCGCAAGC
CACGACGGAGGAAAGCAAGCCTTGGAAACAGTACAGAGGCTGTTGCCTGTGCTGTGCCAAGCGCACGGAC
TTACCCCAGAGCAGGTCGTGGCGATCGCAAGCCACGACGGAGGAAAGCAAGCCTTGGAAACAGTACAGAG
GCTGTTGCCTGTGCTGTGCCAAGCGCACGGCCTTACCCCAGAGCAGGTCGTGGCAATCGCCTCCAACATT
GGCGGGAAACAGGCACTCGA
