>Addgene plasmid #35427 | TALE12 | addgene partial sequence | sequence record 45285 | zTALE-R 5'-CTTCTTCACCGCATCCAAG-3'
TCATTAGTGAGTGCGGCCAGCGCGGGGTCCGGCCTCGAAAGCTGGGCCACGATTGACTCCAGTGCGGGTC
TGCCCCCGATATTGGATGCAATAGCCACTACCTGCTCAGGCGTGAGTCCGTGCGCTTGGCACAGCACAGG
CAACAGCCTCTGTACTGTTTCCAAGGCTTGCTTTCCTCCGTCGTGGCTTGCGATCGCCACGACCTGCTCT
GGGGTTAACCCGTGCGCTTGGCACAGCACTGGAAGGAGCCTCTGCACCGTTTCCAAAGCCTGTTTTCCGC
CGTTATTGCTCGCGATTGCCACGACCTGCTCTGGGGTTAGGCCGTGCGCTTGGCACAGCACTGGAAGGAG
CCTCTGCACCGTTTCCAAAGCCTGTTTTCCGCCGTTATTGCTCGCGATTGCCACGACCTGCTCTGGGGTT
AGCCCGTGCGCTTGGCACAGCACAGGCAACAGCCTCTGTACTGTTTCCAAGGCTTGCTTTCCTCCGTCGT
GGCTTGCGATCGCCACGACCTGCTCTGGGGTGAGCCCGTGCGCTTGGCACAGCACAGGCAACAGCCTCTG
TACTGTTTCCAAGGCTTGCTTTCCTCCGTCGTGGCTTGCGATCGCCACGACCTGCTCTGGGGTTAGTCCG
TGCGCTTGGCACAGCACGGGAAGCAGGCGCTGGACAGTCTCGAGTGCCTGTTTCCCGCCAATGTTGGAGG
CGATTGCCACGACCTGCTCTGGGGTAAGGCCGTGCGCTTGGCACAGCACAGGCAACAGCCTCTGTACTGT
TTCCAAGGCTTGCTTTCCTCCGTCGTGGCTTGCGATCGCCACGACCTGCTCTGGGGTAAGTCCGTGCGCT
TGGCACAGCACAGGCAACAGCCTCTGTACTGTTTCCA
